Addgene plasmid #171604: SNAP-MIDAS
Purpose: Expresses the SNAP-tagged MIDAS domain of S. pombe Mdn1 (a.a. 4381-4717) in bacteria.
Depositing lab: Tarun Kapoor. Depositing organization: Rockefeller University. Publication: Long-range intramolecular allostery and regulation in the dynein-like AAA protein Mdn1. Mickolajczyk KJ, Olinares PDB, Niu Y, Chen N, Warrington SE, Sasaki Y, Walz T, Chait BT, Kapoor TM. Proc Natl Acad Sci U S A. 2020 Aug 4;117(31):18459-18469. doi: 10.1073/pnas.2002792117. Epub 2020 Jul 21. PubMed 32694211.
Backbone
  Vector backbone: pETDuet-1
  Backbone manufacturer: EMD Biosciences
  Backbone size w/o insert (bp): 5420
  Total vector size (bp): 6802
  Modifications to backbone: Added TEV site and SNAP tag.
  Vector type: Bacterial Expression
Growth in bacteria
  Bacterial resistance: Ampicillin, 100 μg/mL
  Growth temperature: 37°C
  Growth strain: DH5alpha
  Copy number: High Copy
Gene/Insert
  Gene/Insert name: MIDAS domain of S. pombe Mdn1 (a.a. 4381-4717)
  Species: S. pombe (fission yeast)
  Insert size (bp): 1014
  Tag / fusion protein: His6 tag (N terminal on backbone); SNAP tag (N terminal on backbone)
Terms and licenses: Academic/Nonprofit Terms; Industry Terms: Not Available to Industry
How to cite: SNAP-MIDAS was a gift from Tarun Kapoor (Addgene plasmid # 171604 ; http://n2t.net/addgene:171604 ; RRID:Addgene_171604)
