[The description below was written by a language model from this plasmid's Addgene catalogue record and pLannotate feature annotations shown in this document.]
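Description:
SNAP-MIDAS is a bacterial expression plasmid built on the pETDuet-1 backbone, modified by the addition of a TEV protease site and a SNAP tag. It is propagated in E. coli under ampicillin selection (β-lactamase with its own promoter) and replicates from a ColE1/pBR322-type origin. The annotation also finds the bom region and rop gene typical of pBR322-derived pET vectors, although the catalogue lists the plasmid as high copy. An f1 origin, a lacI repressor gene with its promoter, and short remnant fragments of the tetracycline resistance gene make up the rest of the backbone.

The payload is a single T7-driven cassette: a T7 promoter with an adjacent lac operator, followed by the phage T7 gene 10 ribosome binding site. Transcription therefore depends on T7 RNA polymerase in the host and is held off by LacI until induced with IPTG. The open reading frame encodes an N-terminal His6 tag (stated in the catalogue entry but not annotated in the feature table), a TEV cleavage site, the SNAP-tag, and then residues 4381–4717 of Schizosaccharomyces pombe Mdn1, the MIDAS domain of this dynein-like AAA protein involved in pre-60S ribosome maturation. Partial S-tag sequence from the vector lies downstream before the T7 terminator; the record does not state whether it is translated. Only one T7 promoter is annotated, so the dual-cassette arrangement of the parent vector does not appear to be retained.

This design allows affinity purification through the His tag, which TEV cleavage removes while leaving SNAP fused to the MIDAS domain for covalent labelling with benzylguanine-derivatised fluorophores or surfaces. The construct was deposited with a study of intramolecular allostery and regulation in Mdn1.
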