Features (pLannotate 1.2.2; 21 found; start..end, strand, type, name):
      5..29      +  protein_bind   lac operator: The lac repressor binds to the lac operator to inhibit transcription in E. coli. This inhibition can be relieved by adding lactose or isopropyl-β-D-thiogalactopyranoside (IPTG). lac repressor encoded by lacI
     44..66      +  RBS            RBS: efficient ribosome binding site from bacteriophage T7 gene 10 (Olins and Rangwala, 1989)
    142..162     +  CDS            TEV site: tobacco etch virus (TEV) protease recognition and cleavage site
    163..708     +  CDS            SNAP-tag®: human O6-alkylguanine-DNA-alkyltransferase variant that forms covalent bonds with benzylguanine derivatives optimized for bacterial expression
    724..1734    +  CDS            mdn1 (fragment): MDN1_SCHPO - Experimental evidence at protein level: Swiss-Prot protein existence level 1. Nuclear chaperone required for maturation and nuclear export of pre-60S ribosome subunits. Functions at successive maturation steps to remove ribosomal factors at critical transition points, first driving the exit of early pre-60S particles from the nucleolus and then driving late pre-60S particles from the nucleus. From Schizosaccharomyces pombe (strain 972 / ATCC 24843) (Fission yeast).
   1750..1791    +  CDS            S-Tag (fragment): affinity and epitope tag derived from pancreatic ribonuclease A
   1821..1838    +  CDS            SET1 (fragment): solubility-enhancement tag derived from T7 phage gene 10B
   1846..1893    +  terminator     T7 terminator: transcription terminator for bacteriophage T7 RNA polymerase
   1930..2385    +  rep_origin     f1 ori (sequence partly withheld): f1 bacteriophage origin of replication; arrow indicates direction of (+) strand synthesis
   2500..3360    -  CDS            AmpR: β-lactamase; bla; confers resistance to ampicillin, carbenicillin, and related antibiotics
   3361..3453    -  promoter       AmpR promoter: bla
   3534..4122    +  rep_origin     ori: high-copy-number ColE1/pMB1/pBR322/pUC origin of replication
   4308..4447    -  misc_feature   bom: basis of mobility region from pBR322
   4549..4740    -  CDS            rop: Rop protein, which maintains plasmids at low copy number; rop
   4757..5137    +  CDS            YPB1_ECOLX: Protein predicted: Swiss-Prot protein existence level 4. From Escherichia coli.
   5199..5263    -  CDS            TcR (fragment): tetracycline efflux protein; tet; confers resistance to tetracycline
   5278..5299    -  protein_bind   CAP binding site: CAP binding activates transcription in the presence of cAMP. E. coli catabolite activator protein
   5312..6394    -  CDS            lacI: lac repressor; lacI; The lac repressor binds to the lac operator to inhibit transcription in E. coli. This inhibition can be relieved by adding lactose or isopropyl-β-D-thiogalactopyranoside (IPTG).
   6395..6472    -  promoter       lacI promoter: lacI
   6480..6759    -  CDS            TcR (fragment): tetracycline efflux protein; tet; confers resistance to tetracycline
   6785..4       +  promoter       T7 promoter (across the origin): promoter for bacteriophage T7 RNA polymerase
>Addgene plasmid #171604 | SNAP-MIDAS | addgene full sequence | sequence record 337859 | Addgene NGS Result
TAGGGGAATTGTGAGCGGATAACAATTCCCCTCTAGAAATAATTTTGTTTAACTTTAAGAAGGAGATATA
CCATGGGCAGCAGCCATCACCATCATCACCACAGCCAGGATCCGAATTCGGATTACGATATCCCAACGAC
CGAAAACCTGTATTTTCAGGGCATGGACAAAGATTGCGAAATGAAACGTACCACCCTGGATAGCCCGCTG
GGCAAACTGGAACTGAGCGGCTGCGAACAGGGCCTGCATGAAATTAAACTGCTGGGTAAAGGCACCAGCG
CGGCCGATGCGGTTGAAGTTCCGGCCCCGGCCGCCGTGCTGGGTGGTCCGGAACCGCTGATGCAGGCGAC
CGCGTGGCTGAACGCGTATTTTCATCAGCCGGAAGCGATTGAAGAATTTCCGGTTCCGGCGCTGCATCAT
CCGGTGTTTCAGCAGGAGAGCTTTACCCGTCAGGTGCTGTGGAAACTGCTGAAAGTGGTTAAATTTGGCG
AAGTGATTAGCTATCAGCAGCTGGCGGCCCTGGCGGGTAATCCGGCGGCCACCGCCGCCGTTAAAACCGC
GCTGAGCGGTAACCCGGTGCCGATTCTGATTCCGTGCCATCGTGTGGTTAGCTCTAGCGGTGCGGTTGGC
GGTTATGAAGGTGGTCTGGCGGTGAAAGAGTGGCTGCTGGCCCATGAAGGTCATCGTCTGGGTAAACCGG
GTCTGGGAAAGCTTGCGGCCGCTGGTGAAGATACCCTTCCAACGGAATTTGGGTCTATCAACCAGTCTGA
GAAGGTTTTTGAATTATCGGAGGATGAGGATATTGAAGATGAACTTCCTGATTATAATGTGAAGATTACT
AACCTTCCTGCTGCAATGCCCATTGATGAAGCTCGTGATTTATGGAATAAACACGAGGACTCTACAAAGC
AACTTTCTATTGAGTTATGTGAACAGCTTCGATTGATATTAGAACCAACCTTGGCCACTAAGATGCAAGG
AGACTTTCGTACGGGTAAACGGTTGAATATGAAACGAATCATCCCATATATTGCTTCTCAGTTCAAGAAA
GACAAGATATGGATGCGTCGTGTTAAACCTAGTAAAAGGACGTATCAAGTGATGATTTCCATTGATGATT
CTAAGTCGATGAGTGAGTCGGGCAGCACAGTTCTAGCGTTAGAGACTTTAGCTTTGGTAACAAAAGCATT
ATCATTACTTGAAGTTGGACAAATTGCAGTGATGAAATTTGGGGAGCAACCTGAATTGTTGCATCCTTTC
GACAAACAGTTTTCATCTGAAAGTGGTGTACAAATGTTTTCGCATTTTACATTTGAGCAAAGTAATACCA
ATGTTTTGGCTCTCGCCGATGCTTCTATGAAATGCTTTAACTATGCCAATACGGCTTCCCATCATAGATC
TAACTCGGACATAAGGCAGTTAGAAATCATAATTTCAGACGGTATTTGTGAAGATCATGATAGCATTCGG
AAACTGCTAAGGCGTGCTCAAGAAGAAAAAGTGATGATTGTGTTTGTTATTCTTGACAATGTTAACACCC
AGAAAAAGTCGTCCATCCTTGATATTAAAAAGGTTTACTACGACACTAAAGAAGATGGTACTATGGATTT
AAAAATTCAGCCATATATAGATGAGTTTGCTTTTGATTACTATTTGGTGGTTCGTAACATCGAAGAATTG
CCGCAACTTTTGTCTTCTGCACTTCGTCAATGGTTTCAGCAGATGAGTAATACTTAACTCGAGTCTGGTA
AAGAAACCGCTGCTGCGAAATTTGAACGCCAGCACATGGACTCGTCTACTAGCGCAGCTTAATTAACCTA
GGCTGCTGCCACCGCTGAGCAATAACTAGCATAACCCCTTGGGGCCTCTAAACGGGTCTTGAGGGGTTTT
TTGCTGAAAGGAGGAACTATATCCGGATTGGCGAATGGG
[124 nt withheld, positions 1930-2053]
C
[91 nt withheld, positions 2055-2145]
A
[49 nt withheld, positions 2147-2195]
CCTTTGACGTTGGAGTCCACGTTCTTT
[37 nt withheld, positions 2223-2259]
ACCCTATCTCGGTCTATTCTTTTGATTTATAAGGGATTTTGCCGATTTCGGCCTATTGGTTAAAAAATGA
GCTGATTTAACAAAAATTTAACGCGAATTTTAACAAAATATTAACGTTTACAATTTCTGGCGGCACGATG
GCATGAGATTATCAAAAAGGATCTTCACCTAGATCCTTTTAAATTAAAAATGAAGTTTTAAATCAATCTA
AAGTATATATGAGTAAACTTGGTCTGACAGTTACCAATGCTTAATCAGTGAGGCACCTATCTCAGCGATC
TGTCTATTTCGTTCATCCATAGTTGCCTGACTCCCCGTCGTGTAGATAACTACGATACGGGAGGGCTTAC
CATCTGGCCCCAGTGCTGCAATGATACTGCGAGACCCACGCTCACCGGCTCCAGATTTATCAGCAATAAA
CCAGCCAGCCGGAAGGGCCGAGCGCAGAAGTGGTCCTGCAACTTTATCCGCCTCCATCCAGTCTATTAAT
TGTTGCCGGGAAGCTAGAGTAAGTAGTTCGCCAGTTAATAGTTTGCGCAACGTTGTTGCCATTGCTACAG
GCATCGTGGTGTCACGCTCGTCGTTTGGTATGGCTTCATTCAGCTCCGGTTCCCAACGATCAAGGCGAGT
TACATGATCCCCCATGTTGTGCAAAAAAGCGGTTAGCTCCTTCGGTCCTCCGATCGTTGTCAGAAGTAAG
TTGGCCGCAGTGTTATCACTCATGGTTATGGCAGCACTGCATAATTCTCTTACTGTCATGCCATCCGTAA
GATGCTTTTCTGTGACTGGTGAGTACTCAACCAAGTCATTCTGAGAATAGTGTATGCGGCGACCGAGTTG
CTCTTGCCCGGCGTCAATACGGGATAATACCGCGCCACATAGCAGAACTTTAAAAGTGCTCATCATTGGA
AAACGTTCTTCGGGGCGAAAACTCTCAAGGATCTTACCGCTGTTGAGATCCAGTTCGATGTAACCCACTC
GTGCACCCAACTGATCTTCAGCATCTTTTACTTTCACCAGCGTTTCTGGGTGAGCAAAAACAGGAAGGCA
AAATGCCGCAAAAAAGGGAATAAGGGCGACACGGAAATGTTGAATACTCATACTCTTCCTTTTTCAATCA
TGATTGAAGCATTTATCAGGGTTATTGTCTCATGAGCGGATACATATTTGAATGTATTTAGAAAAATAAA
CAAATAGGTCATGACCAAAATCCCTTAACGTGAGTTTTCGTTCCACTGAGCGTCAGACCCCGTAGAAAAG
ATCAAAGGATCTTCTTGAGATCCTTTTTTTCTGCGCGTAATCTGCTGCTTGCAAACAAAAAAACCACCGC
TACCAGCGGTGGTTTGTTTGCCGGATCAAGAGCTACCAACTCTTTTTCCGAAGGTAACTGGCTTCAGCAG
AGCGCAGATACCAAATACTGTCCTTCTAGTGTAGCCGTAGTTAGGCCACCACTTCAAGAACTCTGTAGCA
CCGCCTACATACCTCGCTCTGCTAATCCTGTTACCAGTGGCTGCTGCCAGTGGCGATAAGTCGTGTCTTA
CCGGGTTGGACTCAAGACGATAGTTACCGGATAAGGCGCAGCGGTCGGGCTGAACGGGGGGTTCGTGCAC
ACAGCCCAGCTTGGAGCGAACGACCTACACCGAACTGAGATACCTACAGCGTGAGCTATGAGAAAGCGCC
ACGCTTCCCGAAGGGAGAAAGGCGGACAGGTATCCGGTAAGCGGCAGGGTCGGAACAGGAGAGCGCACGA
GGGAGCTTCCAGGGGGAAACGCCTGGTATCTTTATAGTCCTGTCGGGTTTCGCCACCTCTGACTTGAGCG
TCGATTTTTGTGATGCTCGTCAGGGGGGCGGAGCCTATGGAAAAACGCCAGCAACGCGGCCTTTTTACGG
TTCCTGGCCTTTTGCTGGCCTTTTGCTCACATGTTCTTTCCTGCGTTATCCCCTGATTCTGTGGATAACC
GTATTACCGCCTTTGAGTGAGCTGATACCGCTCGCCGCAGCCGAACGACCGAGCGCAGCGAGTCAGTGAG
CGAGGAAGCGGAAGAGCGCCTGATGCGGTATTTTCTCCTTACGCATCTGTGCGGTATTTCACACCGCAAT
GGTGCACTCTCAGTACAATCTGCTCTGATGCCGCATAGTTAAGCCAGTATACACTCCGCTATCGCTACGT
GACTGGGTCATGGCTGCGCCCCGACACCCGCCAACACCCGCTGACGCGCCCTGACGGGCTTGTCTGCTCC
CGGCATCCGCTTACAGACAAGCTGTGACCGTCTCCGGGAGCTGCATGTGTCAGAGGTTTTCACCGTCATC
ACCGAAACGCGCGAGGCAGCTGCGGTAAAGCTCATCAGCGTGGTCGTGAAGCGATTCACAGATGTCTGCC
TGTTCATCCGCGTCCAGCTCGTTGAGTTTCTCCAGAAGCGTTAATGTCTGGCTTCTGATAAAGCGGGCCA
TGTTAAGGGCGGTTTTTTCCTGTTTGGTCACTGATGCCTCCGTGTAAGGGGGATTTCTGTTCATGGGGGT
AATGATACCGATGAAACGAGAGAGGATGCTCACGATACGGGTTACTGATGATGAACATGCCCGGTTACTG
GAACGTTGTGAGGGTAAACAACTGGCGGTATGGATGCGGCGGGACCAGAGAAAAATCACTCAGGGTCAAT
GCCAGCGCTTCGTTAATACAGATGTAGGTGTTCCACAGGGTAGCCAGCAGCATCCTGCGATGCAGATCCG
GAACATAATGGTGCAGGGCGCTGACTTCCGCGTTTCCAGACTTTACGAAACACGGAAACCGAAGACCATT
CATGTTGTTGCTCAGGTCGCAGACGTTTTGCAGCAGCAGTCGCTTCACGTTCGCTCGCGTATCGGTGATT
CATTCTGCTAACCAGTAAGGCAACCCCGCCAGCCTAGCCGGGTCCTCAACGACAGGAGCACGATCATGCT
AGTCATGCCCCGCGCCCACCGGAAGGAGCTGACTGGGTTGAAGGCTCTCAAGGGCATCGGTCGAGATCCC
GGTGCCTAATGAGTGAGCTAACTTACATTAATTGCGTTGCGCTCACTGCCCGCTTTCCAGTCGGGAAACC
TGTCGTGCCAGCTGCATTAATGAATCGGCCAACGCGCGGGGAGAGGCGGTTTGCGTATTGGGCGCCAGGG
TGGTTTTTCTTTTCACCAGTGAGACGGGCAACAGCTGATTGCCCTTCACCGCCTGGCCCTGAGAGAGTTG
CAGCAAGCGGTCCACGCTGGTTTGCCCCAGCAGGCGAAAATCCTGTTTGATGGTGGTTAACGGCGGGATA
TAACATGAGCTGTCTTCGGTATCGTCGTATCCCACTACCGAGATGTCCGCACCAACGCGCAGCCCGGACT
CGGTAATGGCGCGCATTGCGCCCAGCGCCATCTGATCGTTGGCAACCAGCATCGCAGTGGGAACGATGCC
CTCATTCAGCATTTGCATGGTTTGTTGAAAACCGGACATGGCACTCCAGTCGCCTTCCCGTTCCGCTATC
GGCTGAATTTGATTGCGAGTGAGATATTTATGCCAGCCAGCCAGACGCAGACGCGCCGAGACAGAACTTA
ATGGGCCCGCTAACAGCGCGATTTGCTGGTGACCCAATGCGACCAGATGCTCCACGCCCAGTCGCGTACC
GTCTTCATGGGAGAAAATAATACTGTTGATGGGTGTCTGGTCAGAGACATCAAGAAATAACGCCGGAACA
TTAGTGCAGGCAGCTTCCACAGCAATGGCATCCTGGTCATCCAGCGGATAGTTAATGATCAGCCCACTGA
CGCGTTGCGCGAGAAGATTGTGCACCGCCGCTTTACAGGCTTCGACGCCGCTTCGTTCTACCATCGACAC
CACCACGCTGGCACCCAGTTGATCGGCGCGAGATTTAATCGCCGCGACAATTTGCGACGGCGCGTGCAGG
GCCAGACTGGAGGTGGCAACGCCAATCAGCAACGACTGTTTGCCCGCCAGTTGTTGTGCCACGCGGTTGG
GAATGTAATTCAGCTCCGCCATCGCCGCTTCCACTTTTTCCCGCGTTTTCGCAGAAACGTGGCTGGCCTG
GTTCACCACGCGGGAAACGGTCTGATAAGAGACACCGGCATACTCTGCGACATCGTATAACGTTACTGGT
TTCACATTCACCACCCTGAATTGACTCTCTTCCGGGCGCTATCATGCCATACCGCGAAAGGTTTTGCGCC
ATTCGATGGTGTCCGGGATCTCGACGCTCTCCCTTATGCGACTCCTGCATTAGGAAGCAGCCCAGTAGTA
GGTTGAGGCCGTTGAGCACCGCCGCCGCAAGGAATGGTGCATGCAAGGAGATGGCGCCCAACAGTCCCCC
GGCCACGGGGCCTGCCACCATACCCACGCCGAAACAAGCGCTCATGAGCCCGAAGTGGCGAGCCCGATCT
TCCCCATCGGTGATGTCGGCGATATAGGCGCCAGCAACCGCACCTGTGGCGCCGGTGATGCCGGCCACGA
TGCGTCCGGCGTAGAGGATCGAGATCGATCTCGATCCCGCGAAATTAATACGACTCACTA
